Addgene plasmid #179675: CMVTO-p450-FKBP-nTEVP
Purpose: ER-associated FKBP split nTEVP (Rapalog inducible)
Depositing lab: Xiaojing Gao. Depositing organization: Stanford University. Publication: Protease-controlled secretion and display of intercellular signals. Vlahos AE, Kang J, Aldrete CA, Zhu R, Chong LS, Elowitz MB, Gao XJ. Nat Commun. 2022 Feb 17;13(1):912. doi: 10.1038/s41467-022-28623-y. PubMed 35177637.
Backbone
  Vector backbone: CMVTO-FlpIn
  Vector type: Mammalian Expression
Growth in bacteria
  Bacterial resistance: Ampicillin, 100 μg/mL
  Growth temperature: 37°C
  Growth strain: DH5alpha
  Copy number: High Copy
Gene/Insert
  Gene/Insert name: FKBP-nTEVP
  Species: Synthetic
Terms and licenses: Academic/Nonprofit Terms; Industry Terms: Not Available to Industry
How to cite: CMVTO-p450-FKBP-nTEVP was a gift from Xiaojing Gao (Addgene plasmid # 179675 ; http://n2t.net/addgene:179675 ; RRID:Addgene_179675)
