[The description below was written by a language model from this plasmid's Addgene catalogue record and pLannotate feature annotations shown in this document.]
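Description:
CMVTO-p450-FKBP-nTEVP is a 6,021-nt mammalian expression plasmid built on the CMVTO-FlpIn backbone. It is propagated in E. coli through a high-copy ColE1/pUC-type origin and selected with ampicillin via the β-lactamase gene. A fragment of the f1 origin and remnants of lac regulatory sequences are also annotated. For mammalian cells, the backbone carries an FRT site placed directly upstream of a hygromycin resistance coding sequence followed by an SV40 polyadenylation signal. Only a very short SV40 promoter fragment is annotated nearby. This layout matches the Flp-In design, in which FLP-mediated integration into a genomic FRT landing site is what enables hygromycin selection.

The expression cassette is driven by the CMV enhancer and immediate-early promoter, followed by short tet operator-like elements (annotated as PLtetO-1 and TRE3GV fragments). This corresponds to the "TO" in the name and suggests the promoter can be repressed by Tet repressor and induced with tetracycline-class drugs in suitable host cells. The synthetic open reading frame begins with a short N-terminal segment of rabbit cytochrome P450 2C1, which serves as the "p450" ER-association element. This is fused to human FKBP12 (FKBP1A) and then to a fragment of the tobacco etch virus polyprotein representing the N-terminal half of split TEV protease. A bGH polyadenylation signal terminates the transcript.

According to the record, the construct supplies an ER-associated, rapalog-inducible half of split TEV protease. Reconstituting activity would require a partner carrying the complementary protease half on a rapalog-binding domain, which is not part of this plasmid. It was deposited with work on protease-controlled secretion and surface display of intercellular signals.
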