Features (pLannotate 1.2.2; 24 found; start..end, strand, type, name):
     33..56      +  polyA_signal   bGH poly(A) signal (fragment): bovine growth hormone polyadenylation signal
     60..81      +  promoter       SV40 promoter (fragment): SV40 enhancer and early promoter
    102..335     +  rep_origin     f1 ori (fragment) (sequence partly withheld): f1 bacteriophage origin of replication; arrow indicates direction of (+) strand synthesis
    340..387     +  protein_bind   FRT: FLP-mediated recombination occurs in the 8-bp core sequence TCTAGAAA (Turan and Bode, 2011). FLP recombinase from the Saccharomyces cerevisiae 2μ plasmid
    395..1417    +  CDS            HygR: aminoglycoside phosphotransferase from E. coli; aph(4)-Ia; confers resistance to hygromycin
   1427..1552    +  CDS            ble (fragment): BLE_KLEPN - Experimental evidence at protein level: Swiss-Prot protein existence level 1. Binding protein with a strong affinity to the bleomycin family of antibiotics. Binds to CL990; an antimitotic-antibiotic compound. From Klebsiella pneumoniae.
   1547..1668    +  polyA_signal   SV40 poly(A) signal: SV40 polyadenylation signal
   1741..1757    -  protein_bind   lac operator: The lac repressor binds to the lac operator to inhibit transcription in E. coli. This inhibition can be relieved by adding lactose or isopropyl-β-D-thiogalactopyranoside (IPTG). lac repressor encoded by lacI
   1765..1795    -  promoter       lac promoter: promoter for the E. coli lac operon
   1810..1831    -  protein_bind   CAP binding site: CAP binding activates transcription in the presence of cAMP. E. coli catabolite activator protein
   1844..1936    -  CDS            lacI (fragment): lac repressor; lacI; The lac repressor binds to the lac operator to inhibit transcription in E. coli. This inhibition can be relieved by adding lactose or isopropyl-β-D-thiogalactopyranoside (IPTG).
   2119..2707    -  rep_origin     ori: high-copy-number ColE1/pMB1/pBR322/pUC origin of replication
   2878..3738    -  CDS            AmpR: β-lactamase; bla; confers resistance to ampicillin, carbenicillin, and related antibiotics
   3739..3843    -  promoter       AmpR promoter: bla
   3902..3954    -  misc_feature   bom (fragment): basis of mobility region from pBR322
   4104..4483    +  enhancer       CMV enhancer: human cytomegalovirus immediate early enhancer
   4484..4687    +  promoter       CMV promoter: human cytomegalovirus (CMV) immediate early promoter
   4689..4708    +  promoter       PLtetO-1 promoter (fragment): modified phage lambda PL promoter with tet operator sites (Lutz and Bujard, 1997)
   4710..4729    +  promoter       PLtetO-1 promoter (fragment): modified phage lambda PL promoter with tet operator sites (Lutz and Bujard, 1997)
   4737..4770    +  promoter       TRE3GV promoter (fragment): 3rd-generation Tet-responsive promoter that can be activated by binding of Tet-On® 3G, optimized for retroviral and lentiviral vectors
   4860..4955    +  CDS            CYP2C1 (fragment): CP2C1_RABIT - Experimental evidence at protein level: Swiss-Prot protein existence level 1. Cytochromes P450 are a group of heme-thiolate monooxygenases. In liver microsomes, this enzyme is involved in an NADPH-dependent electron transport pathway. It oxidizes a variety of structurally unrelated compounds, including steroids, fatty acids, and xenobiotics. From Oryctolagus cuniculus (Rabbit).
   4965..5288    +  CDS            FKBP1A: FKB1A_HUMAN - Also known as FKBP1, FKBP12. Experimental evidence at protein level: Swiss-Prot protein existence level 1. Keeps in an inactive conformation TGFBR1, the TGF-beta type I serine/threonine kinase receptor, preventing TGF-beta receptor activation in absence of ligand. Recruits SMAD7 to ACVR1B which prevents the association of SMAD2 and SMAD3 with the activin receptor complex, thereby blocking the activin signal. May modulate the RYR1 calcium channel activity. PPIases accelerate the folding of proteins. It catalyzes the cis-trans isomerization of proline imidic peptide bonds in oligop
   5349..5702    +  CDS            POLG_TEV (fragment): Experimental evidence at protein level: Swiss-Prot protein existence level 1. [Nuclear inclusion protein A]: has RNA-binding and proteolytic activities. From Tobacco etch virus (TEV).
   5814..17      +  polyA_signal   bGH poly(A) signal (across the origin): bovine growth hormone polyadenylation signal
>Addgene plasmid #179675 | CMVTO-p450-FKBP-nTEVP | addgene full sequence | sequence record 355659 | Addgene NGS Result
TGCGGTGGGCTCTATGGAGATCTATCGATGTTCTGGGGATGCGGTGGGCTCTATGGCTTCTGAGGCGGAA
AGAACCAGCTGGGGCTCTAGGGGGTATCCCC
[124 nt withheld, positions 102-225]
C
[91 nt withheld, positions 227-317]
AGGGTGATGGTTCACGTACCTAGAAGTTCCTATTCCGAAGTTCCTATTCTCTAGAAAGTATAGGAACTTC
CTTGGCCAAAAAGCCTGAACTCACCGCGACGTCTGTCGAGAAGTTTCTGATCGAAAAGTTCGACAGCGTC
TCCGACCTGATGCAGCTCTCGGAGGGCGAAGAATCTCGTGCTTTCAGCTTCGATGTAGGAGGGCGTGGAT
ATGTCCTGCGGGTAAATAGCTGCGCCGATGGTTTCTACAAAGATCGTTATGTTTATCGGCACTTTGCATC
GGCCGCGCTCCCGATTCCGGAAGTGCTTGACATTGGGGAATTCAGCGAGAGCCTGACCTATTGCATCTCC
CGCCGTGCACAGGGTGTCACGTTGCAAGACCTGCCTGAAACCGAACTGCCCGCTGTTCTGCAGCCGGTCG
CGGAGGCCATGGATGCGATCGCTGCGGCCGATCTTAGCCAGACGAGCGGGTTCGGCCCATTCGGACCGCA
AGGAATCGGTCAATACACTACATGGCGTGATTTCATATGCGCGATTGCTGATCCCCATGTGTATCACTGG
CAAACTGTGATGGACGACACCGTCAGTGCGTCCGTCGCGCAGGCTCTCGATGAGCTGATGCTTTGGGCCG
AGGACTGCCCCGAAGTCCGGCACCTCGTGCACGCGGATTTCGGCTCCAACAATGTCCTGACGGACAATGG
CCGCATAACAGCGGTCATTGACTGGAGCGAGGCGATGTTCGGGGATTCCCAATACGAGGTCGCCAACATC
TTCTTCTGGAGGCCGTGGTTGGCTTGTATGGAGCAGCAGACGCGCTACTTCGAGCGGAGGCATCCGGAGC
TTGCAGGATCGCCGCGGCTCCGGGCGTATATGCTCCGCATTGGTCTTGACCAACTCTATCAGAGCTTGGT
TGACGGCAATTTCGATGATGCAGCTTGGGCGCAGGGTCGATGCGACGCAATCGTCCGATCCGGAGCCGGG
ACTGTCGGGCGTACACAAATCGCCCGCAGAAGCGCGGCCGTCTGGACCGATGGCTGTGTAGAAGTACTCG
CCGATAGTGGAAACCGACGCCCCAGCACTCGTCCGAGGGCAAAGGAATAGCACGTACTACGAGATTTCGA
TTCCACCGCCGCCTTCTATGAAAGGTTGGGCTTCGGAATCGTTTTCCGGGACGCCGGCTGGATGATCCTC
CAGCGCGGGGATCTCATGCTGGAGTTCTTCGCCCACCCCAACTTGTTTATTGCAGCTTATAATGGTTACA
AATAAAGCAATAGCATCACAAATTTCACAAATAAAGCATTTTTTTCACTGCATTCTAGTTGTGGTTTGTC
CAAACTCATCAATGTATCTTATCATGTCTGTATACCGTCGACCTCTAGCTAGAGCTTGGCGTAATCATGG
TCATAGCTGTTTCCTGTGTGAAATTGTTATCCGCTCACAATTCCACACAACATACGAGCCGGAAGCATAA
AGTGTAAAGCCTGGGGTGCCTAATGAGTGAGCTAACTCACATTAATTGCGTTGCGCTCACTGCCCGCTTT
CCAGTCGGGAAACCTGTCGTGCCAGCTGCATTAATGAATCGGCCAACGCGCGGGGAGAGGCGGTTTGCGT
ATTGGGCGCTCTTCCGCTTCCTCGCTCACTGACTCGCTGCGCTCGGTCGTTCGGCTGCGGCGAGCGGTAT
CAGCTCACTCAAAGGCGGTAATACGGTTATCCACAGAATCAGGGGATAACGCAGGAAAGAACATGTGAGC
AAAAGGCCAGCAAAAGGCCAGGAACCGTAAAAAGGCCGCGTTGCTGGCGTTTTTCCATAGGCTCCGCCCC
CCTGACGAGCATCACAAAAATCGACGCTCAAGTCAGAGGTGGCGAAACCCGACAGGACTATAAAGATACC
AGGCGTTTCCCCCTGGAAGCTCCCTCGTGCGCTCTCCTGTTCCGACCCTGCCGCTTACCGGATACCTGTC
CGCCTTTCTCCCTTCGGGAAGCGTGGCGCTTTCTCATAGCTCACGCTGTAGGTATCTCAGTTCGGTGTAG
GTCGTTCGCTCCAAGCTGGGCTGTGTGCACGAACCCCCCGTTCAGCCCGACCGCTGCGCCTTATCCGGTA
ACTATCGTCTTGAGTCCAACCCGGTAAGACACGACTTATCGCCACTGGCAGCAGCCACTGGTAACAGGAT
TAGCAGAGCGAGGTATGTAGGCGGTGCTACAGAGTTCTTGAAGTGGTGGCCTAACTACGGCTACACTAGA
AGAACAGTATTTGGTATCTGCGCTCTGCTGAAGCCAGTTACCTTCGGAAAAAGAGTTGGTAGCTCTTGAT
CCGGCAAACAAACCACCGCTGGTAGCGGTGGTTTTTTTGTTTGCAAGCAGCAGATTACGCGCAGAAAAAA
AGGATCTCAAGAAGATCCTTTGATCTTTTCTACGGGGTCTGACGCTCAGTGGAACGAAAACTCACGTTAA
GGGATTTTGGTCATGAGATTATCAAAAAGGATCTTCACCTAGATCCTTTTAAATTAAAAATGAAGTTTTA
AATCAATCTAAAGTATATATGAGTAAACTTGGTCTGACAGTTACCAATGCTTAATCAGTGAGGCACCTAT
CTCAGCGATCTGTCTATTTCGTTCATCCATAGTTGCCTGACTCCCCGTCGTGTAGATAACTACGATACGG
GAGGGCTTACCATCTGGCCCCAGTGCTGCAATGATACCGCGAGACCCACGCTCACCGGCTCCAGATTTAT
CAGCAATAAACCAGCCAGCCGGAAGGGCCGAGCGCAGAAGTGGTCCTGCAACTTTATCCGCCTCCATCCA
GTCTATTAATTGTTGCCGGGAAGCTAGAGTAAGTAGTTCGCCAGTTAATAGTTTGCGCAACGTTGTTGCC
ATTGCTACAGGCATCGTGGTGTCACGCTCGTCGTTTGGTATGGCTTCATTCAGCTCCGGTTCCCAACGAT
CAAGGCGAGTTACATGATCCCCCATGTTGTGCAAAAAAGCGGTTAGCTCCTTCGGTCCTCCGATCGTTGT
CAGAAGTAAGTTGGCCGCAGTGTTATCACTCATGGTTATGGCAGCACTGCATAATTCTCTTACTGTCATG
CCATCCGTAAGATGCTTTTCTGTGACTGGTGAGTACTCAACCAAGTCATTCTGAGAATAGTGTATGCGGC
GACCGAGTTGCTCTTGCCCGGCGTCAATACGGGATAATACCGCGCCACATAGCAGAACTTTAAAAGTGCT
CATCATTGGAAAACGTTCTTCGGGGCGAAAACTCTCAAGGATCTTACCGCTGTTGAGATCCAGTTCGATG
TAACCCACTCGTGCACCCAACTGATCTTCAGCATCTTTTACTTTCACCAGCGTTTCTGGGTGAGCAAAAA
CAGGAAGGCAAAATGCCGCAAAAAAGGGAATAAGGGCGACACGGAAATGTTGAATACTCATACTCTTCCT
TTTTCAATATTATTGAAGCATTTATCAGGGTTATTGTCTCATGAGCGGATACATATTTGAATGTATTTAG
AAAAATAAACAAATAGGGGTTCCGCGCACATTTCCCCGAAAAGTGCCACCTGACGTCGACGGATCGGGAG
ATCTCCCGATCCCCTATGGTGCACTCTCAGTACAATCTGCTCTGATGCCGCATAGTTAAGCCAGTATCTG
CTCCCTGCTTGTGTGTTGGAGGTCGCTGAGTAGTGCGCGAGCAAAATTTAAGCTACAACAAGGCAAGGCT
TGACCGACAATTGCATGAAGAATCTGCTTAGGGTTAGGCGTTTTGCGCTGCTTCGTACGGGCCAGATATA
CGCGTTGACATTGATTATTGACTAGTTATTAATAGTAATCAATTACGGGGTCATTAGTTCATAGCCCATA
TATGGAGTTCCGCGTTACATAACTTACGGTAAATGGCCCGCCTGGCTGACCGCCCAACGACCCCCGCCCA
TTGACGTCAATAATGACGTATGTTCCCATAGTAACGCCAATAGGGACTTTCCATTGACGTCAATGGGTGG
AGTATTTACGGTAAACTGCCCACTTGGCAGTACATCAAGTGTATCATATGCCAAGTACGCCCCCTATTGA
CGTCAATGACGGTAAATGGCCCGCCTGGCATTATGCCCAGTACATGACCTTATGGGACTTTCCTACTTGG
CAGTACATCTACGTATTAGTCATCGCTATTACCATGGTGATGCGGTTTTGGCAGTACATCAATGGGCGTG
GATAGCGGTTTGACTCACGGGGATTTCCAAGTCTCCACCCCATTGACGTCAATGGGAGTTTGTTTTGGCA
CCAAAATCAACGGGACTTTCCAAAATGTCGTAACAACTCCGCCCCATTGACGCAAATGGGCGGTAGGCGT
GTACGGTGGGAGGTCTATATAAGCAGAGCTCTCCCTATCAGTGATAGAGATCTCCCTATCAGTGATAGAG
ATCGTCGACGAGCTCGTTTAGTGAACCGTCAGATCGCCTGGAGACGCCATCCACGCTGTTTTGACCTCCA
TAGAAGACACCGGGACCGATCCAGCCTCCGGACTCTAGCGTTTAAACTTAAGCTTCGCCACCATGGACCC
CGTTGTCGTACTGGGACTCTGCTTGTCCTGCCTGCTCCTCCTTAGTTTGTGGAAACAATCTTATGGGGGT
GGAAAACTTGGCTCCGGGGGAGGATCCATGGGAGTGCAGGTGGAAACCATCTCCCCAGGAGACGGGCGCA
CCTTCCCCAAGCGCGGCCAGACCTGCGTGGTGCACTACACCGGGATGCTTGAAGATGGAAAGAAATTTGA
TTCCTCCCGGGACAGAAACAAGCCCTTTAAGTTTATGCTAGGCAAGCAGGAGGTGATCCGAGGCTGGGAA
GAAGGGGTTGCCCAGATGAGTGTGGGTCAGAGAGCCAAACTGACTATATCTCCAGATTATGCCTATGGTG
CCACTGGGCACCCAGGCATCATCCCACCACATGCCACTCTCGTCTTCGATGTGGAGCTTCTAAAACTGGA
AAGTGCTGGTGGCAGTGCTGGTGGTAGTGCTGGCGGTAGCGCCGGTGGTAGTGCTGGAGGTGGGGAGAGT
TTGTTTAAGGGGCCAAGGGACTATAACCCAATATCATCCACTATTTGCCACCTCACTAACGAGAGCGATG
GACATACAACCTCTCTCTACGGGATAGGCTTCGGTCCTTTCATCATTACCAATAAGCATCTGTTTCGCCG
AAACAACGGTACTCTTCTGGTTCAATCTCTTCATGGTGTCTTCAAGGTGAAAAACACCACTACGCTTCAG
CAACACCTGATTGATGGTAGGGATATGATAATTATCAGAATGCCGAAAGATTTCCCACCTTTTCCACAGA
AGCTGAAATTCAGGGAACCGCAGAGAGAGGAGAGGATTTGTTTGGTAACGACCAACTTCCAGACGAGCTA
GCTCGAGGAGGGCCCGAACAAAAACTCATCTCAGAAGAGGATCTGAATAGCGCCGTCGACCATCATCATA
ATCATCATTGAGTTTAAACCCGCTGATCAGCCTCGACTGTGCCTTCTAGTTGCCAGCCATCTGTTGTTTG
CCCCTCCCCCGTGCCTTCCTTGACCCTGGAAGGTGCCACTCCCACTGTCCTTTCCTAATAAAATGAGGAA
ATTGCATCGCATTGTCTGAGTAGGTGTCATTCTATTCTGGGGGGTGGGGTGGGGCAGGACAGCAAGGGGG
AGGATTGGGAAGACAATAGCAGGCATGCTGGGGA
